Addgene plasmid #143268: TFORF1416
Purpose: Lentiviral vector for overexpressing transcription factor ORFs with unique 24-bp barcodes. Barcodes facilitate identification of transcription factors in pooled screens.
Depositing lab: Feng Zhang. Depositing organization: Broad Institute. Publication: A transcription factor atlas of directed differentiation. Joung J, Ma S, Tay T, Geiger-Schuller KR, Kirchgatterer PC, Verdine VK, Guo B, Arias-Garcia MA, Allen WE, Singh A, Kuksenko O, Abudayyeh OO, Gootenberg JS, Fu Z, Macrae RK, Buenrostro JD, Regev A, Zhang F. Cell. 2023 Jan 5;186(1):209-229.e26. doi: 10.1016/j.cell.2022.11.026. PubMed 36608654.
Backbone
  Vector backbone: pLX_TRC317
  Backbone manufacturer: Broad Institute Genetic Perturbation Platform
  Backbone size w/o insert (bp): 8264
  Vector type: Mammalian Expression, Lentiviral
  Selectable markers: Puromycin
Growth in bacteria
  Bacterial resistance: Ampicillin, 100 μg/mL
  Growth temperature: 37°C
  Growth strain: NEB Stable
  Copy number: High Copy
Gene/Insert
  Gene/Insert name: ZNF215
  Species: H. sapiens (human)
  Insert size (bp): 1655
  Entrez Gene: ZNF215 (a.k.a. BAZ2, ZKSCAN11)
  Promoter: EF1a
  Cloning method: Unknown
  Sequencing primers: 5′ GGGTGGAGACTGAAGTTAGGCCAG; 3′ CACATAGCGTAAAAGGAGCAACATAG
Terms and licenses: Academic/Nonprofit Terms; Industry Terms: Not Available to Industry
Depositor comments: NM_013250,XM_006718311,ENST00000278319,ENST00000414517 . The transcription factor ORF portion of this plasmid was synthesized by Genewiz. Please test multiple small colonies in case of plasmid recombination. To make this collection available in a timely manner, a portion of this collection was not fully sequenced by Addgene. If an Addgene verified full plasmid sequence is not available, please contact us prior to placing an order to request the full sequence.
How to cite: TFORF1416 was a gift from Feng Zhang (Addgene plasmid # 143268 ; http://n2t.net/addgene:143268 ; RRID:Addgene_143268)
