[The description below was written by a language model from this plasmid's Addgene catalogue record and pLannotate feature annotations shown in this document.]
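Description:
TFORF1416 is a lentiviral mammalian expression plasmid built on the pLX_TRC317 backbone, carrying the human zinc-finger transcription factor ZNF215 (also known as BAZ2 or ZKSCAN11) as a synthesized open reading frame. It belongs to a barcoded transcription factor ORF collection in which each clone has a unique 24-bp barcode, so that individual factors can be identified by sequencing in pooled overexpression screens. The sequenced plasmid is about 9.9 kb, consistent with the stated backbone and insert sizes. In bacteria it is maintained through a high-copy ColE1/pUC-type origin with ampicillin resistance (AmpR), and it also carries an f1 origin plus remnants of a lac/T7/T3 cloning region. The depositor notes that the plasmid can recombine, as is common for LTR-containing vectors.

The viral portion follows a third-generation, self-inactivating design. An RSV promoter drives a truncated HIV-1 5' LTR, followed by the Ψ packaging signal with a partial gag sequence, the Rev response element for nuclear export of the genomic RNA, a cPPT/CTS element, and a ΔU3 3' LTR with a downstream SV40 polyadenylation signal. Within the transferred region, an SV40 promoter drives puromycin N-acetyltransferase for selection of transduced cells. Downstream, a separate EF-1α promoter constitutively expresses ZNF215. A WPRE after the ORF enhances transcript stability and expression. The barcode is not annotated in the feature table; it may sit in the unannotated stretch between the ORF and the WPRE, where only a short U6 promoter-like fragment is detected, but the record does not give its position. Several small annotations (Rev, small t antigen and lacI fragments) appear to be residual matches rather than functional elements.
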