Features (pLannotate 1.2.2; 31 found; start..end, strand, type, name):
      5..231     +  promoter       RSV promoter: Rous sarcoma virus enhancer/promoter
    232..412     +  LTR            5' LTR (truncated): truncated 5' long terminal repeat (LTR) from HIV-1
    459..584     +  misc_feature   HIV-1 Ψ: packaging signal of human immunodeficiency virus type 1
    568..931     +  CDS            HIV-1 gag (fragment): gag protein from human immunodeficiency virus 1; gag
   1077..1310    +  misc_feature   RRE: The Rev response element (RRE) of HIV-1 allows for Rev-dependent mRNA export from the nucleus to the cytoplasm.
   1687..1713    +  CDS            Rev (fragment): human immunodeficiency virus 1 (HIV-1) Rev protein; rev; enhances nuclear export of unspliced and incompletely spliced viral mRNAs
   1720..1743    +  promoter       SV40 promoter (fragment): SV40 early promoter
   1744..1815    +  promoter       SV40 promoter (fragment): SV40 enhancer and early promoter
   1839..1974    +  rep_origin     SV40 ori: SV40 origin of replication
   2020..2616    +  CDS            PuroR (fragment): puromycin N-acetyltransferase; pac from Streptomyces; confers resistance to puromycin
   2665..2782    +  misc_feature   cPPT/CTS: central polypurine tract and central termination sequence of HIV-1
   2847..2913    +  CDS            small t antigen (fragment): SV40 (simian virus 40) small t antigen
   2920..4098    +  promoter       EF-1α promoter: strong constitutive promoter for human elongation factor EF-1α
   4115..5569    +  CDS            ZNF215 (fragment): ZN215_HUMAN - Also known as BAZ2, ZKSCAN11. Experimental evidence at transcript level: Swiss-Prot protein existence level 2. May be involved in transcriptional regulation. From Homo sapiens (Human).
   5681..5734    +  promoter       U6 promoter (fragment): RNA polymerase III promoter for human U6 snRNA
   5776..6364    +  misc_feature   WPRE: woodchuck hepatitis virus posttranscriptional regulatory element
   6415..6434    +  misc_feature   cPPT/CTS (fragment): central polypurine tract and central termination sequence of HIV-1
   6436..6669    +  LTR            3' LTR (ΔU3): self-inactivating 3' long terminal repeat (LTR) from HIV-1
   6747..6868    +  polyA_signal   SV40 poly(A) signal: SV40 polyadenylation signal
   6908..7043    +  rep_origin     SV40 ori: SV40 origin of replication
   7064..7082    -  promoter       T7 promoter: promoter for bacteriophage T7 RNA polymerase
   7090..7245    +  CDS            lacZα (fragment): LacZα fragment of β-galactosidase; lacZ fragment
   7250..7678    +  rep_origin     f1 ori (sequence partly withheld): f1 bacteriophage origin of replication; arrow indicates direction of (+) strand synthesis
   7731..7835    +  promoter       AmpR promoter: bla
   7836..8696    +  CDS            AmpR: β-lactamase; bla; confers resistance to ampicillin, carbenicillin, and related antibiotics
   8867..9455    +  rep_origin     ori: high-copy-number ColE1/pMB1/pBR322/pUC origin of replication
   9638..9730    +  CDS            lacI (fragment): lac repressor; lacI; The lac repressor binds to the lac operator to inhibit transcription in E. coli. This inhibition can be relieved by adding lactose or isopropyl-β-D-thiogalactopyranoside (IPTG).
   9743..9764    +  protein_bind   CAP binding site: CAP binding activates transcription in the presence of cAMP. E. coli catabolite activator protein
   9779..9809    +  promoter       lac promoter: promoter for the E. coli lac operon
   9817..9833    +  protein_bind   lac operator: The lac repressor binds to the lac operator to inhibit transcription in E. coli. This inhibition can be relieved by adding lactose or isopropyl-β-D-thiogalactopyranoside (IPTG). lac repressor encoded by lacI
   9878..9896    +  promoter       T3 promoter: promoter for bacteriophage T3 RNA polymerase
>Addgene plasmid #143268 | TFORF1416 | addgene full sequence | sequence record 396125 | Addgene NGS Result
TTAATGTAGTCTTATGCAATACTCTTGTAGTCTTGCAACATGGTAACGATGAGTTAGCAACATGCCTTAC
AAGGAGAGAAAAAGCACCGTGCATGCCGATTGGTGGAAGTAAGGTGGTACGATCGTGCCTTATTAGGAAG
GCAACAGACGGGTCTGACATGGATTGGACGAACCACTGAATTGCCGCATTGCAGAGATATTGTATTTAAG
TGCCTAGCTCGATACATAAACGGGTCTCTCTGGTTAGACCAGATCTGAGCCTGGGAGCTCTCTGGCTAAC
TAGGGAACCCACTGCTTAAGCCTCAATAAAGCTTGCCTTGAGTGCTTCAAGTAGTGTGTGCCCGTCTGTT
GTGTGACTCTGGTAACTAGAGATCCCTCAGACCCTTTTAGTCAGTGTGGAAAATCTCTAGCAGTGGCGCC
CGAACAGGGACTTGAAAGCGAAAGGGAAACCAGAGGAGCTCTCTCGACGCAGGACTCGGCTTGCTGAAGC
GCGCACGGCAAGAGGCGAGGGGCGGCGACTGGTGAGTACGCCAAAAATTTTGACTAGCGGAGGCTAGAAG
GAGAGAGATGGGTGCGAGAGCGTCAGTATTAAGCGGGGGAGAATTAGATCGCGATGGGAAAAAATTCGGT
TAAGGCCAGGGGGAAAGAAAAAATATAAATTAAAACATATAGTATGGGCAAGCAGGGAGCTAGAACGATT
CGCAGTTAATCCTGGCCTGTTAGAAACATCAGAAGGCTGTAGACAAATACTGGGACAGCTACAACCATCC
CTTCAGACAGGATCAGAAGAACTTAGATCATTATATAATACAGTAGCAACCCTCTATTGTGTGCATCAAA
GGATAGAGATAAAAGACACCAAGGAAGCTTTAGACAAGATAGAGGAAGAGCAAAACAAAAGTAAGACCAC
CGCACAGCAAGCGGCCGCTGATCTTCAGACCTGGAGGAGGAGATATGAGGGACAATTGGAGAAGTGAATT
ATATAAATATAAAGTAGTAAAAATTGAACCATTAGGAGTAGCACCCACCAAGGCAAAGAGAAGAGTGGTG
CAGAGAGAAAAAAGAGCAGTGGGAATAGGAGCTTTGTTCCTTGGGTTCTTGGGAGCAGCAGGAAGCACTA
TGGGCGCAGCGTCAATGACGCTGACGGTACAGGCCAGACAATTATTGTCTGGTATAGTGCAGCAGCAGAA
CAATTTGCTGAGGGCTATTGAGGCGCAACAGCATCTGTTGCAACTCACAGTCTGGGGCATCAAGCAGCTC
CAGGCAAGAATCCTGGCTGTGGAAAGATACCTAAAGGATCAACAGCTCCTGGGGATTTGGGGTTGCTCTG
GAAAACTCATTTGCACCACTGCTGTGCCTTGGAATGCTAGTTGGAGTAATAAATCTCTGGAACAGATTTG
GAATCACACGACCTGGATGGAGTGGGACAGAGAAATTAACAATTACACAAGCTTAATACACTCCTTAATT
GAAGAATCGCAAAACCAGCAAGAAAAGAATGAACAAGAATTATTGGAATTAGATAAATGGGCAAGTTTGT
GGAATTGGTTTAACATAACAAATTGGCTGTGGTATATAAAATTATTCATAATGATAGTAGGAGGCTTGGT
AGGTTTAAGAATAGTTTTTGCTGTACTTTCTATAGTGAATAGAGTTAGGCAGGGATATTCACCATTATCG
TTTCAGACCCACCTCCCAACCCCGAGGGGACCCATGCATTGCATCTCAATTAGTCAGCAACCAGGTGTGG
AAAGTCCCCAGGCTCCCCAGCAGGCAGAAGTATGCAAAGCATGCGTCTCAATTAGTCAGCAACCATAGTC
CCGCCCCTAACTCCGCCCATCCCGCCCCTAACTCCGCCCAGTTCCGCCCATTCTCCGCCCCATGGCTGAC
TAATTTTTTTTATTTATGCAGAGGCCGAGGCCGCCTCGGCCTCTGAGCTATTCCAGAAGTAGTGAGGAGG
CTTTTTTGGAGGCCTAGGCTTTTGCAAAAAGCTTTCTAGAGGTACCACCGGAGCTTACCATGACCGAGTA
CAAGCCCACGGTGCGCCTCGCCACCCGCGACGACGTCCCCAGGGCCGTACGCACCCTCGCCGCCGCGTTC
GCCGACTACCCCGCCACGCGCCACACCGTCGATCCGGACCGCCACATCGAGCGGGTCACCGAGCTGCAAG
AACTCTTCCTCACGCGCGTCGGGCTCGACATCGGCAAGGTGTGGGTCGCGGACGACGGCGCCGCCGTGGC
GGTCTGGACCACGCCGGAGAGCGTCGAAGCGGGGGCGGTGTTCGCCGAGATCGGCCCGCGCATGGCCGAG
TTGAGCGGTTCCCGGCTGGCCGCGCAGCAACAGATGGAAGGCCTCCTGGCGCCGCACCGGCCCAAGGAGC
CCGCGTGGTTCCTGGCCACCGTCGGCGTCTCGCCCGACCACCAGGGCAAGGGTCTGGGCAGCGCCGTCGT
GCTCCCCGGAGTGGAGGCGGCCGAGCGCGCCGGGGTGCCCGCCTTCCTGGAGACCTCCGCGCCCCGCAAC
CTCCCCTTCTACGAGCGGCTCGGCTTCACCGTCACCGCCGACGTCGAGGTGCCCGAAGGACCGCGCACCT
GGTGCATGACCCGCAAGCCCGGTGCCAGTTAACGAATTCTAGATCTTGAGACAAATGGCAGTATTCATCC
ACAATTTTAAAAGAAAAGGGGGGATTGGGGGGTACAGTGCAGGGGAAAGAATAGTAGACATAATAGCAAC
AGACATACAAACTAAAGAATTACAAAAACAAATTACAAAAATTCAAAATTTTCGGGTTTATTACAGGGAC
AGCAGAGATCCACTTTGGCGCCGGCTCGAGGCCTGCAGGTGCAAAGATGGATAAAGTTTTAAACAGAGAG
GAATCTTTGCAGCTAATGGACCTTCTAGGTCTTGAAAGGAGTGGGAATTGGCTCCGGTGCCCGTCAGTGG
GCAGAGCGCACATCGCCCACAGTCCCCGAGAAGTTGGGGGGAGGGGTCGGCAATTGAACCGGTGCCTAGA
GAAGGTGGCGCGGGGTAAACTGGGAAAGTGATGTCGTGTACTGGCTCCGCCTTTTTCCCGAGGGTGGGGG
AGAACCGTATATAAGTGCAGTAGTCGCCGTGAACGTTCTTTTTCGCAACGGGTTTGCCGCCAGAACACAG
GTAAGTGCCGTGTGTGGTTCCCGCGGGCCTGGCCTCTTTACGGGTTATGGCCCTTGCGTGCCTTGAATTA
CTTCCACCTGGCTGCAGTACGTGATTCTTGATCCCGAGCTTCGGGTTGGAAGTGGGTGGGAGAGTTCGAG
GCCTTGCGCTTAAGGAGCCCCTTCGCCTCGTGCTTGAGTTGAGGCCTGGCCTGGGCGCTGGGGCCGCCGC
GTGCGAATCTGGTGGCACCTTCGCGCCTGTCTCGCTGCTTTCGATAAGTCTCTAGCCATTTAAAATTTTT
GATGACCTGCTGCGACGCTTTTTTTCTGGCAAGATAGTCTTGTAAATGCGGGCCAAGATCTGCACACTGG
TATTTCGGTTTTTGGGGCCGCGGGCGGCGACGGGGCCCGTGCGTCCCAGCGCACATGTTCGGCGAGGCGG
GGCCTGCGAGCGCGGCCACCGAGAATCGGACGGGGGTAGTCTCAAGCTGGCCGGCCTGCTCTGGTGCCTG
GCCTCGCGCCGCCGTGTATCGCCCCGCCCTGGGCGGCAAGGCTGGCCCGGTCGGCACCAGTTGCGTGAGC
GGAAAGATGGCCGCTTCCCGGCCCTGCTGCAGGGAGCTCAAAATGGAGGACGCGGCGCTCGGGAGAGCGG
GCGGGTGAGTCACCCACACAAAGGAAAAGGGCCTTTCCGTCCTCAGCCGTCGCTTCATGTGACTCCACGG
AGTACCGGGCGCCGTCCAGGCACCTCGATTAGTTCTCGAGCTTTTGGAGTACGTCGTCTTTAGGTTGGGG
GGAGGGGTTTTATGCGATGGAGTTTCCCCACACTGAGTGGGTGGAGACTGAAGTTAGGCCAGCTTGGCAC
TTGATGTAATTCTCCTTGGAATTTGCCCTTTTTGAGTTTGGATCTTGGTTCATTCTCAAGCCTCAGACAG
TGGTTCAAAGTTTTTTTCTTCCATTTCAGGTGTCGTGAGGCTAGCACCGCCACCATGCAGCCTCTGAGCA
AGTTGATGGCTATCTCAAAACCTCGAAACCTGTCTCTACGTGAACAAAGAGAGGTTCTGAGAGCAGATAT
GTCTTGGCAGCAGGAAACCAACCCCGTCGTGGAGACACATGACTCTGAGGCATCTCGTCAAAAGTTCAGA
CATTTCCAGTATTTGAAAGTGTCTGGGCCCCATGAAGCCCTGAGCCAACTCTGGGAGCTCTGTCTTCAAT
GGCTGAGACCAGAGATTCATACAAAGAAGCAGATTATAGAACTGTTGGTGCTGGAACAATTCCTGGCAAT
CCTGCCTGAAGAAGTCAGGACTTGGGTGAATTTACAACATCCAAACAACAGTAAAGATATGGTGACCCTC
ATAGAAGATGTGATTGAAATGCTTGAAGATGAAGATATGCCCTGCAAGGACTCTGCCCTGCAGATGGGGA
GCATCAAGGAGAAAATGAAAGCTGGCTCACGAACAGGCAAACCACAGGAACCAGTGACATTCAAAGATGT
GGTTGTGGAATTCAGCAAGGAAGAGTGGGGGCAACTGGACTCTGCTGTAAAGAACCTGTACAGGAATGTG
ATGCTGGAAAACTTTAGGAACCTGAATTCATTGCGTAAAGCACATCTACTTTCCAAACCATTTGAGAGCC
TTAAGTTGGAGAGTAAGAAAAAAAGATGGATAATGGAGAAAGAAATACCAAGGAAGACTATTTTTGACAT
GAAGAGTATTTCTGGAGAAGAATCATCCCATGGAGTGATTATGACAAGGCTTACCGAAAGTGGACACCCT
TCTTCAGATGCCTGGAAAGGTGAGAATTGGTTATATAGGAACCAGAAAAAATGGGACATAAATTTGCCAC
AAGAGGCTTTCATTCCTGAGACAATTTACACTGAGGAGGAAGATTTTGAATGTAGTGAAAATAAGAAAAG
CTTTGATATTAATTCAGTTAGCTCAATTTGTGCTATACAAGTGGGAATTCCTTCAAGAAAGGGGTCTCCA
AAATGTGATAAGTTTAAAACTTACTTCAAATTTAATTTAGACTCAGTAGGTAAGCAACATTCAGAATATG
AATATGGGAATGACTTGAGTTTGAGTACAGATATTCGACACCAAAAAAGTCATACTACAATGAATTCCTA
TGAATGTTATCAATGTGGGAAAGCCTTCTGCCGAAGTTCATCCCTTATTCGACATCAGATCATTCACACA
GGAGAGAAACCCTATAAATGCAGTGAATGTGGGAGATTCTTCAACCGACGTACAAACCTTACTAAGCATC
AAAAACTTCATGCTGAAGCAAAGGCCTGCACAAGCAATAAATGTGGAAAGGCCTTCAGTAAAAGTGAAGA
CAGTAATAATCCAACACTCCATTTTGGAAACAATTTCTATCAATGTGTTAACTGTGGAAAATCCTTCAAC
CGGAGCTCCTCTCTTATTCGACACCAAATGATTCACACGGGAGAGAAACCATTCAAATGTAAGGAATGTA
GTAAAGCCTTCAACAGGAGTTCAAACCTTGTTAAACATCAAAAACTGCATACTCGAGATAAGTCCTAGTA
ATGAACTAGTCCGTAACTTGAAAGTATTTCGATTTCTTGGCTTTATATATCTTGTGGAAAGGACGATATG
AGTATAGGTGGAACTCATCGACGCGTTAAGTCGACAATCAACCTCTGGATTACAAAATTTGTGAAAGATT
GACTGGTATTCTTAACTATGTTGCTCCTTTTACGCTATGTGGATACGCTGCTTTAATGCCTTTGTATCAT
GCTATTGCTTCCCGTATGGCTTTCATTTTCTCCTCCTTGTATAAATCCTGGTTGCTGTCTCTTTATGAGG
AGTTGTGGCCCGTTGTCAGGCAACGTGGCGTGGTGTGCACTGTGTTTGCTGACGCAACCCCCACTGGTTG
GGGCATTGCCACCACCTGTCAGCTCCTTTCCGGGACTTTCGCTTTCCCCCTCCCTATTGCCACGGCGGAA
CTCATCGCCGCCTGCCTTGCCCGCTGCTGGACAGGGGCTCGGCTGTTGGGCACTGACAATTCCGTGGTGT
TGTCGGGGAAATCATCGTCCTTTCCTTGGCTGCTCGCCTGTGTTGCCACCTGGATTCTGCGCGGGACGTC
CTTCTGCTACGTCCCTTCGGCCCTCAATCCAGCGGACCTTCCTTCCCGCGGCCTGCTGCCGGCTCTGCGG
CCTCTTCCGCGTCTTCGCCTTCGCCCTCAGACGAGTCGGATCTCCCTTTGGGCCGCCTCCCCGCGTCGAC
TTTAAGACCAATGACTTACAAGGCAGCTGTAGATCTTAGCCACTTTTTAAAAGAAAAGGGGGGACTGGAA
GGGCTAATTCACTCCCAACGAAGACAAGATCTGCTTTTTGCTTGTACTGGGTCTCTCTGGTTAGACCAGA
TCTGAGCCTGGGAGCTCTCTGGCTAACTAGGGAACCCACTGCTTAAGCCTCAATAAAGCTTGCCTTGAGT
GCTTCAAGTAGTGTGTGCCCGTCTGTTGTGTGACTCTGGTAACTAGAGATCCCTCAGACCCTTTTAGTCA
GTGTGGAAAATCTCTAGCAGTACGTATAGTAGTTCATGTCATCTTATTATTCAGTATTTATAACTTGCAA
AGAAATGAATATCAGAGAGTGAGAGGAACTTGTTTATTGCAGCTTATAATGGTTACAAATAAAGCAATAG
CATCACAAATTTCACAAATAAAGCATTTTTTTCACTGCATTCTAGTTGTGGTTTGTCCAAACTCATCAAT
GTATCTTATCATGTCTGGCTCTAGCTATCCCGCCCCTAACTCCGCCCATCCCGCCCCTAACTCCGCCCAG
TTCCGCCCATTCTCCGCCCCATGGCTGACTAATTTTTTTTATTTATGCAGAGGCCGAGGCCGCCTCGGCC
TCTGAGCTATTCCAGAAGTAGTGAGGAGGCTTTTTTGGAGGCCTAGGGACGTACCCAATTCGCCCTATAG
TGAGTCGTATTACGCGCGCTCACTGGCCGTCGTTTTACAACGTCGTGACTGGGAAAACCCTGGCGTTACC
CAACTTAATCGCCTTGCAGCACATCCCCCTTTCGCCAGCTGGCGTAATAGCGAAGAGGCCCGCACCGATC
GCCCTTCCCAACAGTTGCGCAGCCTGAATGGCGAATGGG
[124 nt withheld, positions 7250-7373]
C
[91 nt withheld, positions 7375-7465]
A
[49 nt withheld, positions 7467-7515]
CCTTTGACGTTGGAGTCCACGTTCTTT
[37 nt withheld, positions 7543-7579]
ACCCTATCTCGGTCTATTCTTTTGATTTATAAGGGATTTTGCCGATTTCGGCCTATTGGTTAAAAAATGA
GCTGATTTAACAAAAATTTAACGCGAATTTTAACAAAATATTAACGCTTACAATTTAGGTGGCACTTTTC
GGGGAAATGTGCGCGGAACCCCTATTTGTTTATTTTTCTAAATACATTCAAATATGTATCCGCTCATGAG
ACAATAACCCTGATAAATGCTTCAATAATATTGAAAAAGGAAGAGTATGAGTATTCAACATTTCCGTGTC
GCCCTTATTCCCTTTTTTGCGGCATTTTGCCTTCCTGTTTTTGCTCACCCAGAAACGCTGGTGAAAGTAA
AAGATGCTGAAGATCAGTTGGGTGCACGAGTGGGTTACATCGAACTGGATCTCAACAGCGGTAAGATCCT
TGAGAGTTTTCGCCCCGAAGAACGTTTTCCAATGATGAGCACTTTTAAAGTTCTGCTATGTGGCGCGGTA
TTATCCCGTATTGACGCCGGGCAAGAGCAACTCGGTCGCCGCATACACTATTCTCAGAATGACTTGGTTG
AGTACTCACCAGTCACAGAAAAGCATCTTACGGATGGCATGACAGTAAGAGAATTATGCAGTGCTGCCAT
AACCATGAGTGATAACACTGCGGCCAACTTACTTCTGACAACGATCGGAGGACCGAAGGAGCTAACCGCT
TTTTTGCACAACATGGGGGATCATGTAACTCGCCTTGATCGTTGGGAACCGGAGCTGAATGAAGCCATAC
CAAACGACGAGCGTGACACCACGATGCCTGTAGCAATGGCAACAACGTTGCGCAAACTATTAACTGGCGA
ACTACTTACTCTAGCTTCCCGGCAACAATTAATAGACTGGATGGAGGCGGATAAAGTTGCAGGACCACTT
CTGCGCTCGGCCCTTCCGGCTGGCTGGTTTATTGCTGATAAATCTGGAGCCGGTGAGCGTGGGTCTCGCG
GTATCATTGCAGCACTGGGGCCAGATGGTAAGCCCTCCCGTATCGTAGTTATCTACACGACGGGGAGTCA
GGCAACTATGGATGAACGAAATAGACAGATCGCTGAGATAGGTGCCTCACTGATTAAGCATTGGTAACTG
TCAGACCAAGTTTACTCATATATACTTTAGATTGATTTAAAACTTCATTTTTAATTTAAAAGGATCTAGG
TGAAGATCCTTTTTGATAATCTCATGACCAAAATCCCTTAACGTGAGTTTTCGTTCCACTGAGCGTCAGA
CCCCGTAGAAAAGATCAAAGGATCTTCTTGAGATCCTTTTTTTCTGCGCGTAATCTGCTGCTTGCAAACA
AAAAAACCACCGCTACCAGCGGTGGTTTGTTTGCCGGATCAAGAGCTACCAACTCTTTTTCCGAAGGTAA
CTGGCTTCAGCAGAGCGCAGATACCAAATACTGTTCTTCTAGTGTAGCCGTAGTTAGGCCACCACTTCAA
GAACTCTGTAGCACCGCCTACATACCTCGCTCTGCTAATCCTGTTACCAGTGGCTGCTGCCAGTGGCGAT
AAGTCGTGTCTTACCGGGTTGGACTCAAGACGATAGTTACCGGATAAGGCGCAGCGGTCGGGCTGAACGG
GGGGTTCGTGCACACAGCCCAGCTTGGAGCGAACGACCTACACCGAACTGAGATACCTACAGCGTGAGCT
ATGAGAAAGCGCCACGCTTCCCGAAGGGAGAAAGGCGGACAGGTATCCGGTAAGCGGCAGGGTCGGAACA
GGAGAGCGCACGAGGGAGCTTCCAGGGGGAAACGCCTGGTATCTTTATAGTCCTGTCGGGTTTCGCCACC
TCTGACTTGAGCGTCGATTTTTGTGATGCTCGTCAGGGGGGCGGAGCCTATGGAAAAACGCCAGCAACGC
GGCCTTTTTACGGTTCCTGGCCTTTTGCTGGCCTTTTGCTCACATGTTCTTTCCTGCGTTATCCCCTGAT
TCTGTGGATAACCGTATTACCGCCTTTGAGTGAGCTGATACCGCTCGCCGCAGCCGAACGACCGAGCGCA
GCGAGTCAGTGAGCGAGGAAGCGGAAGAGCGCCCAATACGCAAACCGCCTCTCCCCGCGCGTTGGCCGAT
TCATTAATGCAGCTGGCACGACAGGTTTCCCGACTGGAAAGCGGGCAGTGAGCGCAACGCAATTAATGTG
AGTTAGCTCACTCATTAGGCACCCCAGGCTTTACACTTTATGCTTCCGGCTCGTATGTTGTGTGGAATTG
TGAGCGGATAACAATTTCACACAGGAAACAGCTATGACCATGATTACGCCAAGCGCGCAATTAACCCTCA
CTAAAGGGAACAAAAGCTGGAGCTGCAAGC
