>Addgene plasmid #143268 | TFORF1416 | depositor partial sequence | sequence record 281942 | Insert
ACCGCCACCATGCAGCCTCTGAGCAAGTTGATGGCTATCTCAAAACCTCGAAACCTGTCTCTACGTGAAC
AAAGAGAGGTTCTGAGAGCAGATATGTCTTGGCAGCAGGAAACCAACCCCGTCGTGGAGACACATGACTC
TGAGGCATCTCGTCAAAAGTTCAGACATTTCCAGTATTTGAAAGTGTCTGGGCCCCATGAAGCCCTGAGC
CAACTCTGGGAGCTCTGTCTTCAATGGCTGAGACCAGAGATTCATACAAAGAAGCAGATTATAGAACTGT
TGGTGCTGGAACAATTCCTGGCAATCCTGCCTGAAGAAGTCAGGACTTGGGTGAATTTACAACATCCAAA
CAACAGTAAAGATATGGTGACCCTCATAGAAGATGTGATTGAAATGCTTGAAGATGAAGATATGCCCTGC
AAGGACTCTGCCCTGCAGATGGGGAGCATCAAGGAGAAAATGAAAGCTGGCTCACGAACAGGCAAACCAC
AGGAACCAGTGACATTCAAAGATGTGGTTGTGGAATTCAGCAAGGAAGAGTGGGGGCAACTGGACTCTGC
TGTAAAGAACCTGTACAGGAATGTGATGCTGGAAAACTTTAGGAACCTGAATTCATTGCGTAAAGCACAT
CTACTTTCCAAACCATTTGAGAGCCTTAAGTTGGAGAGTAAGAAAAAAAGATGGATAATGGAGAAAGAAA
TACCAAGGAAGACTATTTTTGACATGAAGAGTATTTCTGGAGAAGAATCATCCCATGGAGTGATTATGAC
AAGGCTTACCGAAAGTGGACACCCTTCTTCAGATGCCTGGAAAGGTGAGAATTGGTTATATAGGAACCAG
AAAAAATGGGACATAAATTTGCCACAAGAGGCTTTCATTCCTGAGACAATTTACACTGAGGAGGAAGATT
TTGAATGTAGTGAAAATAAGAAAAGCTTTGATATTAATTCAGTTAGCTCAATTTGTGCTATACAAGTGGG
AATTCCTTCAAGAAAGGGGTCTCCAAAATGTGATAAGTTTAAAACTTACTTCAAATTTAATTTAGACTCA
GTAGGTAAGCAACATTCAGAATATGAATATGGGAATGACTTGAGTTTGAGTACAGATATTCGACACCAAA
AAAGTCATACTACAATGAATTCCTATGAATGTTATCAATGTGGGAAAGCCTTCTGCCGAAGTTCATCCCT
TATTCGACATCAGATCATTCACACAGGAGAGAAACCCTATAAATGCAGTGAATGTGGGAGATTCTTCAAC
CGACGTACAAACCTTACTAAGCATCAAAAACTTCATGCTGAAGCAAAGGCCTGCACAAGCAATAAATGTG
GAAAGGCCTTCAGTAAAAGTGAAGACAGTAATAATCCAACACTCCATTTTGGAAACAATTTCTATCAATG
TGTTAACTGTGGAAAATCCTTCAACCGGAGCTCCTCTCTTATTCGACACCAAATGATTCACACGGGAGAG
AAACCATTCAAATGTAAGGAATGTAGTAAAGCCTTCAACAGGAGTTCAAACCTTGTTAAACATCAAAAAC
TGCATACTCGAGATAAGTCCTAGTAATGAACTAGTCCGTAACTTGAAAGTATTTCGATTTCTTGGCTTTA
TATATCTTGTGGAAAGGACGATATGAGTATAGGTGGAACTCATCG
