>Addgene plasmid #143268 | TFORF1416 | depositor partial sequence | sequence record 281943 | Barcode
TATGAGTATAGGTGGAACTCATCG
